Addgene plasmid #158470: pLEX307-CTSS-blast
Purpose: Constitutive lentiviral expression of human CTSS.
Depositing lab: Alejandro Chavez & Sho Iketani. Depositing organization: Columbia University.
Backbone
  Vector backbone: pLEX307
  Vector type: Mammalian Expression, Lentiviral
  Selectable markers: Blasticidin
Growth in bacteria
  Bacterial resistance: Ampicillin, 100 μg/mL
  Growth temperature: 30°C
  Growth strain: NEB Stable
  Copy number: High Copy
Gene/Insert
  Gene/Insert name: CTSS
  Species: H. sapiens (human)
  Entrez Gene: CTSS
  Cloning method: Gateway Cloning
  Sequencing primers: 5′ EF1a-F; 3′ WPRE-R
Terms and licenses: Academic/Nonprofit Terms; Industry Terms: Not Available to Industry
Depositor comments: The authors have noticed that recombination within the pLEX307 backbone can occur. All users are advised to sequence the vectors and restriction digest them and run them on a gel to ensure they show the expected full length insert and plasmid size. In cases where recombination has occurred, it is typically between the viral LTR elements in the vector, although recombination between the gateway cloning sites has also been observed.
How to cite: pLEX307-CTSS-blast was a gift from Alejandro Chavez & Sho Iketani (Addgene plasmid # 158470 ; http://n2t.net/addgene:158470 ; RRID:Addgene_158470)
