[The description below was written by a language model from this plasmid's Addgene catalogue record and pLannotate feature annotations shown in this document.]
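Description:
pLEX307-CTSS-blast is a third-generation-style, self-inactivating HIV-1 lentiviral expression plasmid built on the pLEX307 backbone for constitutive expression of human cathepsin S (CTSS), the thiol protease involved in invariant chain removal during MHC class II antigen presentation. It is maintained in E. coli through a high-copy ColE1/pUC-type origin with ampicillin resistance (AmpR), and also carries an f1 origin along with leftover lac and T7/T3 promoter elements from the cloning backbone.

The viral transcript is driven by an RSV promoter fused to a truncated 5' LTR, followed by the Ψ packaging signal, a gag fragment and the RRE for Rev-dependent nuclear export, and it ends in a ΔU3 3' LTR with a downstream SV40 poly(A) signal. Within this unit, an SV40 early promoter/origin region drives blasticidin S deaminase (BSD) for selecting transduced mammalian cells. This is followed by a cPPT/CTS element and then the EF-1α promoter, which expresses the CTSS open reading frame. CTSS was introduced by Gateway cloning and is flanked by attB1 and attB2 sites. A V5 epitope tag lies just downstream of attB2, although the record does not state whether the CTSS coding sequence reads through into it. A WPRE after the cassette enhances transcript stability and expression.

The construct is intended for producing lentivirus to generate cells stably expressing CTSS. The depositors caution that the pLEX307 backbone is prone to recombination, usually between the LTRs and occasionally between the Gateway sites, so the integrity of the insert and the plasmid size should be verified.
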