Features (pLannotate 1.2.2; 33 found; start..end, strand, type, name):
     23..89      +  CDS            small t antigen (fragment): SV40 (simian virus 40) small t antigen
     96..1274    +  promoter       EF-1α promoter: strong constitutive promoter for human elongation factor EF-1α
   1294..1318    +  protein_bind   attB1: mutant version of attB; recombination site for the Gateway® BP reaction BP Clonase™
   1324..2316    +  CDS            CTSS: CATS_HUMAN - Experimental evidence at protein level: Swiss-Prot protein existence level 1. Thiol protease. Key protease responsible for the removal of the invariant chain from MHC class II molecules and MHC class II antigen presentation (PubMed:30612035). The bond-specificity of this proteinase is in part similar to the specificities of cathepsin L. From Homo sapiens (Human).
   2321..2345    -  protein_bind   attB2: mutant version of attB; recombination site for the Gateway® BP reaction BP Clonase™
   2353..2394    +  CDS            V5 tag: epitope tag from simian virus 5
   2445..3033    +  misc_feature   WPRE: woodchuck hepatitis virus posttranscriptional regulatory element
   3084..3103    +  misc_feature   cPPT/CTS (fragment): central polypurine tract and central termination sequence of HIV-1
   3105..3338    +  LTR            3' LTR (ΔU3): self-inactivating 3' long terminal repeat (LTR) from HIV-1
   3416..3537    +  polyA_signal   SV40 poly(A) signal: SV40 polyadenylation signal
   3577..3712    +  rep_origin     SV40 ori: SV40 origin of replication
   3733..3751    -  promoter       T7 promoter: promoter for bacteriophage T7 RNA polymerase
   3759..3914    +  CDS            lacZα (fragment): LacZα fragment of β-galactosidase; lacZ fragment
   3919..4347    +  rep_origin     f1 ori (sequence partly withheld): f1 bacteriophage origin of replication; arrow indicates direction of (+) strand synthesis
   4400..4504    +  promoter       AmpR promoter: bla
   4505..5365    +  CDS            AmpR: β-lactamase; bla; confers resistance to ampicillin, carbenicillin, and related antibiotics
   5536..6124    +  rep_origin     ori: high-copy-number ColE1/pMB1/pBR322/pUC origin of replication
   6307..6399    +  CDS            lacI (fragment): lac repressor; lacI; The lac repressor binds to the lac operator to inhibit transcription in E. coli. This inhibition can be relieved by adding lactose or isopropyl-β-D-thiogalactopyranoside (IPTG).
   6412..6433    +  protein_bind   CAP binding site: CAP binding activates transcription in the presence of cAMP. E. coli catabolite activator protein
   6448..6478    +  promoter       lac promoter: promoter for the E. coli lac operon
   6486..6502    +  protein_bind   lac operator: The lac repressor binds to the lac operator to inhibit transcription in E. coli. This inhibition can be relieved by adding lactose or isopropyl-β-D-thiogalactopyranoside (IPTG). lac repressor encoded by lacI
   6547..6565    +  promoter       T3 promoter: promoter for bacteriophage T3 RNA polymerase
   6593..6819    +  promoter       RSV promoter: Rous sarcoma virus enhancer/promoter
   6820..7000    +  LTR            5' LTR (truncated): truncated 5' long terminal repeat (LTR) from HIV-1
   7047..7172    +  misc_feature   HIV-1 Ψ: packaging signal of human immunodeficiency virus type 1
   7156..7519    +  CDS            HIV-1 gag (fragment): gag protein from human immunodeficiency virus 1; gag
   7665..7898    +  misc_feature   RRE: The Rev response element (RRE) of HIV-1 allows for Rev-dependent mRNA export from the nucleus to the cytoplasm.
   8275..8301    +  CDS            Rev (fragment): human immunodeficiency virus 1 (HIV-1) Rev protein; rev; enhances nuclear export of unspliced and incompletely spliced viral mRNAs
   8308..8331    +  promoter       SV40 promoter (fragment): SV40 early promoter
   8332..8403    +  promoter       SV40 promoter (fragment): SV40 enhancer and early promoter
   8427..8562    +  rep_origin     SV40 ori: SV40 origin of replication
   8604..9002    +  CDS            BSD: blasticidin S deaminase; Aspergillus terreus BSD; confers resistance to blasticidin
   9050..9167    +  misc_feature   cPPT/CTS: central polypurine tract and central termination sequence of HIV-1
>Addgene plasmid #158470 | pLEX307-CTSS-blast | addgene full sequence | sequence record 308128 | Addgene NGS Result
CTCGAGGCCTGCAGGTGCAAAGATGGATAAAGTTTTAAACAGAGAGGAATCTTTGCAGCTAATGGACCTT
CTAGGTCTTGAAAGGAGTGGGAATTGGCTCCGGTGCCCGTCAGTGGGCAGAGCGCACATCGCCCACAGTC
CCCGAGAAGTTGGGGGGAGGGGTCGGCAATTGAACCGGTGCCTAGAGAAGGTGGCGCGGGGTAAACTGGG
AAAGTGATGTCGTGTACTGGCTCCGCCTTTTTCCCGAGGGTGGGGGAGAACCGTATATAAGTGCAGTAGT
CGCCGTGAACGTTCTTTTTCGCAACGGGTTTGCCGCCAGAACACAGGTAAGTGCCGTGTGTGGTTCCCGC
GGGCCTGGCCTCTTTACGGGTTATGGCCCTTGCGTGCCTTGAATTACTTCCACCTGGCTGCAGTACGTGA
TTCTTGATCCCGAGCTTCGGGTTGGAAGTGGGTGGGAGAGTTCGAGGCCTTGCGCTTAAGGAGCCCCTTC
GCCTCGTGCTTGAGTTGAGGCCTGGCCTGGGCGCTGGGGCCGCCGCGTGCGAATCTGGTGGCACCTTCGC
GCCTGTCTCGCTGCTTTCGATAAGTCTCTAGCCATTTAAAATTTTTGATGACCTGCTGCGACGCTTTTTT
TCTGGCAAGATAGTCTTGTAAATGCGGGCCAAGATCTGCACACTGGTATTTCGGTTTTTGGGGCCGCGGG
CGGCGACGGGGCCCGTGCGTCCCAGCGCACATGTTCGGCGAGGCGGGGCCTGCGAGCGCGGCCACCGAGA
ATCGGACGGGGGTAGTCTCAAGCTGGCCGGCCTGCTCTGGTGCCTGGCCTCGCGCCGCCGTGTATCGCCC
CGCCCTGGGCGGCAAGGCTGGCCCGGTCGGCACCAGTTGCGTGAGCGGAAAGATGGCCGCTTCCCGGCCC
TGCTGCAGGGAGCTCAAAATGGAGGACGCGGCGCTCGGGAGAGCGGGCGGGTGAGTCACCCACACAAAGG
AAAAGGGCCTTTCCGTCCTCAGCCGTCGCTTCATGTGACTCCACGGAGTACCGGGCGCCGTCCAGGCACC
TCGATTAGTTCTCGAGCTTTTGGAGTACGTCGTCTTTAGGTTGGGGGGAGGGGTTTTATGCGATGGAGTT
TCCCCACACTGAGTGGGTGGAGACTGAAGTTAGGCCAGCTTGGCACTTGATGTAATTCTCCTTGGAATTT
GCCCTTTTTGAGTTTGGATCTTGGTTCATTCTCAAGCCTCAGACAGTGGTTCAAAGTTTTTTTCTTCCAT
TTCAGGTGTCGTGAGGCTAGCATCGATTGATCAACAAGTTTGTACAAAAAAGCAGGCTACAAAATGAAAC
GGCTGGTTTGTGTGCTCTTGGTGTGCTCCTCTGCAGTGGCACAGTTGCATAAAGATCCTACCCTGGATCA
CCACTGGCATCTCTGGAAGAAAACCTATGGCAAACAATACAAGGAAAAGAATGAAGAAGCAGTACGACGT
CTCATCTGGGAAAAGAATCTAAAGTTTGTGATGCTTCACAACCTGGAGCATTCAATGGGAATGCACTCAT
ACGATCTGGGCATGAACCACCTGGGAGACATGACCAGTGAAGAAGTGATGTCTTTGATGAGTTCCCTGAG
AGTTCCCAGCCAGTGGCAGAGAAATATCACATATAAGTCAAACCCTAATCGAATATTGCCTGATTCTGTG
GACTGGAGAGAGAAAGGGTGTGTTACTGAAGTGAAATATCAAGGTTCTTGTGGTGCTTGCTGGGCTTTCA
GTGCTGTGGGGGCCCTGGAAGCACAGCTGAAGCTGAAAACAGGAAAGCTGGTGTCTCTCAGTGCCCAGAA
CCTGGTGGATTGCTCAACTGAAAAATATGGAAACAAAGGCTGCAATGGTGGCTTCATGACAACGGCTTTC
CAGTACATCATTGATAACAAGGGCATCGACTCAGACGCTTCCTATCCCTACAAAGCCATGGATCAGAAAT
GTCAATATGACTCAAAATATCGTGCTGCCACATGTTCAAAGTACACTGAACTTCCTTATGGCAGAGAAGA
TGTCCTGAAAGAAGCTGTGGCCAATAAAGGCCCAGTGTCTGTTGGTGTAGATGCGCGTCATCCTTCTTTC
TTCCTCTACAGAAGTGGTGTCTACTATGAACCATCCTGTACTCAGAATGTGAATCATGGTGTACTTGTGG
TTGGCTATGGTGATCTTAATGGGAAAGAATACTGGCTTGTGAAAAACAGCTGGGGCCACAACTTTGGTGA
AGAAGGATATATTCGGATGGCAAGAAATAAAGGAAATCATTGTGGGATTGCTAGCTTTCCCTCTTACCCA
GAAATCTAGAACCCAGCTTTCTTGTACAAAGTGGTTGATATCGGTAAGCCTATCCCTAACCCTCTCCTCG
GTCTCGATTCTACGTAGTAATGAACTAGTACCGGTTAAGTCGACAATCAACGCGTTAAGTCGACAATCAA
CCTCTGGATTACAAAATTTGTGAAAGATTGACTGGTATTCTTAACTATGTTGCTCCTTTTACGCTATGTG
GATACGCTGCTTTAATGCCTTTGTATCATGCTATTGCTTCCCGTATGGCTTTCATTTTCTCCTCCTTGTA
TAAATCCTGGTTGCTGTCTCTTTATGAGGAGTTGTGGCCCGTTGTCAGGCAACGTGGCGTGGTGTGCACT
GTGTTTGCTGACGCAACCCCCACTGGTTGGGGCATTGCCACCACCTGTCAGCTCCTTTCCGGGACTTTCG
CTTTCCCCCTCCCTATTGCCACGGCGGAACTCATCGCCGCCTGCCTTGCCCGCTGCTGGACAGGGGCTCG
GCTGTTGGGCACTGACAATTCCGTGGTGTTGTCGGGGAAATCATCGTCCTTTCCTTGGCTGCTCGCCTGT
GTTGCCACCTGGATTCTGCGCGGGACGTCCTTCTGCTACGTCCCTTCGGCCCTCAATCCAGCGGACCTTC
CTTCCCGCGGCCTGCTGCCGGCTCTGCGGCCTCTTCCGCGTCTTCGCCTTCGCCCTCAGACGAGTCGGAT
CTCCCTTTGGGCCGCCTCCCCGCGTCGACTTTAAGACCAATGACTTACAAGGCAGCTGTAGATCTTAGCC
ACTTTTTAAAAGAAAAGGGGGGACTGGAAGGGCTAATTCACTCCCAACGAAGACAAGATCTGCTTTTTGC
TTGTACTGGGTCTCTCTGGTTAGACCAGATCTGAGCCTGGGAGCTCTCTGGCTAACTAGGGAACCCACTG
CTTAAGCCTCAATAAAGCTTGCCTTGAGTGCTTCAAGTAGTGTGTGCCCGTCTGTTGTGTGACTCTGGTA
ACTAGAGATCCCTCAGACCCTTTTAGTCAGTGTGGAAAATCTCTAGCAGTACGTATAGTAGTTCATGTCA
TCTTATTATTCAGTATTTATAACTTGCAAAGAAATGAATATCAGAGAGTGAGAGGAACTTGTTTATTGCA
GCTTATAATGGTTACAAATAAAGCAATAGCATCACAAATTTCACAAATAAAGCATTTTTTTCACTGCATT
CTAGTTGTGGTTTGTCCAAACTCATCAATGTATCTTATCATGTCTGGCTCTAGCTATCCCGCCCCTAACT
CCGCCCATCCCGCCCCTAACTCCGCCCAGTTCCGCCCATTCTCCGCCCCATGGCTGACTAATTTTTTTTA
TTTATGCAGAGGCCGAGGCCGCCTCGGCCTCTGAGCTATTCCAGAAGTAGTGAGGAGGCTTTTTTGGAGG
CCTAGGGACGTACCCAATTCGCCCTATAGTGAGTCGTATTACGCGCGCTCACTGGCCGTCGTTTTACAAC
GTCGTGACTGGGAAAACCCTGGCGTTACCCAACTTAATCGCCTTGCAGCACATCCCCCTTTCGCCAGCTG
GCGTAATAGCGAAGAGGCCCGCACCGATCGCCCTTCCCAACAGTTGCGCAGCCTGAATGGCGAATGGG
[124 nt withheld, positions 3919-4042]
C
[91 nt withheld, positions 4044-4134]
A
[49 nt withheld, positions 4136-4184]
CCTTTGACGTTGGAGTCCACGTTCTTT
[37 nt withheld, positions 4212-4248]
ACCCTATCTCGGTCTATTCTTTTGATTTATAAGGGATTTTGCCGATTTCGGCCTATTGGTTAAAAAATGA
GCTGATTTAACAAAAATTTAACGCGAATTTTAACAAAATATTAACGCTTACAATTTAGGTGGCACTTTTC
GGGGAAATGTGCGCGGAACCCCTATTTGTTTATTTTTCTAAATACATTCAAATATGTATCCGCTCATGAG
ACAATAACCCTGATAAATGCTTCAATAATATTGAAAAAGGAAGAGTATGAGTATTCAACATTTCCGTGTC
GCCCTTATTCCCTTTTTTGCGGCATTTTGCCTTCCTGTTTTTGCTCACCCAGAAACGCTGGTGAAAGTAA
AAGATGCTGAAGATCAGTTGGGTGCACGAGTGGGTTACATCGAACTGGATCTCAACAGCGGTAAGATCCT
TGAGAGTTTTCGCCCCGAAGAACGTTTTCCAATGATGAGCACTTTTAAAGTTCTGCTATGTGGCGCGGTA
TTATCCCGTATTGACGCCGGGCAAGAGCAACTCGGTCGCCGCATACACTATTCTCAGAATGACTTGGTTG
AGTACTCACCAGTCACAGAAAAGCATCTTACGGATGGCATGACAGTAAGAGAATTATGCAGTGCTGCCAT
AACCATGAGTGATAACACTGCGGCCAACTTACTTCTGACAACGATCGGAGGACCGAAGGAGCTAACCGCT
TTTTTGCACAACATGGGGGATCATGTAACTCGCCTTGATCGTTGGGAACCGGAGCTGAATGAAGCCATAC
CAAACGACGAGCGTGACACCACGATGCCTGTAGCAATGGCAACAACGTTGCGCAAACTATTAACTGGCGA
ACTACTTACTCTAGCTTCCCGGCAACAATTAATAGACTGGATGGAGGCGGATAAAGTTGCAGGACCACTT
CTGCGCTCGGCCCTTCCGGCTGGCTGGTTTATTGCTGATAAATCTGGAGCCGGTGAGCGTGGGTCTCGCG
GTATCATTGCAGCACTGGGGCCAGATGGTAAGCCCTCCCGTATCGTAGTTATCTACACGACGGGGAGTCA
GGCAACTATGGATGAACGAAATAGACAGATCGCTGAGATAGGTGCCTCACTGATTAAGCATTGGTAACTG
TCAGACCAAGTTTACTCATATATACTTTAGATTGATTTAAAACTTCATTTTTAATTTAAAAGGATCTAGG
TGAAGATCCTTTTTGATAATCTCATGACCAAAATCCCTTAACGTGAGTTTTCGTTCCACTGAGCGTCAGA
CCCCGTAGAAAAGATCAAAGGATCTTCTTGAGATCCTTTTTTTCTGCGCGTAATCTGCTGCTTGCAAACA
AAAAAACCACCGCTACCAGCGGTGGTTTGTTTGCCGGATCAAGAGCTACCAACTCTTTTTCCGAAGGTAA
CTGGCTTCAGCAGAGCGCAGATACCAAATACTGTTCTTCTAGTGTAGCCGTAGTTAGGCCACCACTTCAA
GAACTCTGTAGCACCGCCTACATACCTCGCTCTGCTAATCCTGTTACCAGTGGCTGCTGCCAGTGGCGAT
AAGTCGTGTCTTACCGGGTTGGACTCAAGACGATAGTTACCGGATAAGGCGCAGCGGTCGGGCTGAACGG
GGGGTTCGTGCACACAGCCCAGCTTGGAGCGAACGACCTACACCGAACTGAGATACCTACAGCGTGAGCT
ATGAGAAAGCGCCACGCTTCCCGAAGGGAGAAAGGCGGACAGGTATCCGGTAAGCGGCAGGGTCGGAACA
GGAGAGCGCACGAGGGAGCTTCCAGGGGGAAACGCCTGGTATCTTTATAGTCCTGTCGGGTTTCGCCACC
TCTGACTTGAGCGTCGATTTTTGTGATGCTCGTCAGGGGGGCGGAGCCTATGGAAAAACGCCAGCAACGC
GGCCTTTTTACGGTTCCTGGCCTTTTGCTGGCCTTTTGCTCACATGTTCTTTCCTGCGTTATCCCCTGAT
TCTGTGGATAACCGTATTACCGCCTTTGAGTGAGCTGATACCGCTCGCCGCAGCCGAACGACCGAGCGCA
GCGAGTCAGTGAGCGAGGAAGCGGAAGAGCGCCCAATACGCAAACCGCCTCTCCCCGCGCGTTGGCCGAT
TCATTAATGCAGCTGGCACGACAGGTTTCCCGACTGGAAAGCGGGCAGTGAGCGCAACGCAATTAATGTG
AGTTAGCTCACTCATTAGGCACCCCAGGCTTTACACTTTATGCTTCCGGCTCGTATGTTGTGTGGAATTG
TGAGCGGATAACAATTTCACACAGGAAACAGCTATGACCATGATTACGCCAAGCGCGCAATTAACCCTCA
CTAAAGGGAACAAAAGCTGGAGCTGCAAGCTTAATGTAGTCTTATGCAATACTCTTGTAGTCTTGCAACA
TGGTAACGATGAGTTAGCAACATGCCTTACAAGGAGAGAAAAAGCACCGTGCATGCCGATTGGTGGAAGT
AAGGTGGTACGATCGTGCCTTATTAGGAAGGCAACAGACGGGTCTGACATGGATTGGACGAACCACTGAA
TTGCCGCATTGCAGAGATATTGTATTTAAGTGCCTAGCTCGATACATAAACGGGTCTCTCTGGTTAGACC
AGATCTGAGCCTGGGAGCTCTCTGGCTAACTAGGGAACCCACTGCTTAAGCCTCAATAAAGCTTGCCTTG
AGTGCTTCAAGTAGTGTGTGCCCGTCTGTTGTGTGACTCTGGTAACTAGAGATCCCTCAGACCCTTTTAG
TCAGTGTGGAAAATCTCTAGCAGTGGCGCCCGAACAGGGACTTGAAAGCGAAAGGGAAACCAGAGGAGCT
CTCTCGACGCAGGACTCGGCTTGCTGAAGCGCGCACGGCAAGAGGCGAGGGGCGGCGACTGGTGAGTACG
CCAAAAATTTTGACTAGCGGAGGCTAGAAGGAGAGAGATGGGTGCGAGAGCGTCAGTATTAAGCGGGGGA
GAATTAGATCGCGATGGGAAAAAATTCGGTTAAGGCCAGGGGGAAAGAAAAAATATAAATTAAAACATAT
AGTATGGGCAAGCAGGGAGCTAGAACGATTCGCAGTTAATCCTGGCCTGTTAGAAACATCAGAAGGCTGT
AGACAAATACTGGGACAGCTACAACCATCCCTTCAGACAGGATCAGAAGAACTTAGATCATTATATAATA
CAGTAGCAACCCTCTATTGTGTGCATCAAAGGATAGAGATAAAAGACACCAAGGAAGCTTTAGACAAGAT
AGAGGAAGAGCAAAACAAAAGTAAGACCACCGCACAGCAAGCGGCCGCTGATCTTCAGACCTGGAGGAGG
AGATATGAGGGACAATTGGAGAAGTGAATTATATAAATATAAAGTAGTAAAAATTGAACCATTAGGAGTA
GCACCCACCAAGGCAAAGAGAAGAGTGGTGCAGAGAGAAAAAAGAGCAGTGGGAATAGGAGCTTTGTTCC
TTGGGTTCTTGGGAGCAGCAGGAAGCACTATGGGCGCAGCGTCAATGACGCTGACGGTACAGGCCAGACA
ATTATTGTCTGGTATAGTGCAGCAGCAGAACAATTTGCTGAGGGCTATTGAGGCGCAACAGCATCTGTTG
CAACTCACAGTCTGGGGCATCAAGCAGCTCCAGGCAAGAATCCTGGCTGTGGAAAGATACCTAAAGGATC
AACAGCTCCTGGGGATTTGGGGTTGCTCTGGAAAACTCATTTGCACCACTGCTGTGCCTTGGAATGCTAG
TTGGAGTAATAAATCTCTGGAACAGATTTGGAATCACACGACCTGGATGGAGTGGGACAGAGAAATTAAC
AATTACACAAGCTTAATACACTCCTTAATTGAAGAATCGCAAAACCAGCAAGAAAAGAATGAACAAGAAT
TATTGGAATTAGATAAATGGGCAAGTTTGTGGAATTGGTTTAACATAACAAATTGGCTGTGGTATATAAA
ATTATTCATAATGATAGTAGGAGGCTTGGTAGGTTTAAGAATAGTTTTTGCTGTACTTTCTATAGTGAAT
AGAGTTAGGCAGGGATATTCACCATTATCGTTTCAGACCCACCTCCCAACCCCGAGGGGACCCATGCATT
GCATCTCAATTAGTCAGCAACCAGGTGTGGAAAGTCCCCAGGCTCCCCAGCAGGCAGAAGTATGCAAAGC
ATGCGTCTCAATTAGTCAGCAACCATAGTCCCGCCCCTAACTCCGCCCATCCCGCCCCTAACTCCGCCCA
GTTCCGCCCATTCTCCGCCCCATGGCTGACTAATTTTTTTTATTTATGCAGAGGCCGAGGCCGCCTCGGC
CTCTGAGCTATTCCAGAAGTAGTGAGGAGGCTTTTTTGGAGGCCTAGGCTTTTGCAAAAAGCTTTCTAGA
GGTACCGTGGCCACCATGGCCAAGCCTTTGTCTCAAGAAGAATCCACCCTCATTGAAAGAGCAACGGCTA
CAATCAACAGCATCCCCATCTCTGAAGACTACAGCGTCGCCAGCGCAGCTCTCTCTAGCGACGGCCGCAT
CTTCACTGGTGTCAATGTATATCATTTTACTGGGGGACCTTGTGCAGAACTCGTGGTGCTGGGCACTGCT
GCTGCTGCGGCAGCTGGCAACCTGACTTGTATCGTCGCGATCGGAAATGAGAACAGGGGCATCTTGAGCC
CCTGCGGACGGTGCCGACAGGTGCTTCTCGATCTGCATCCTGGGATCAAAGCCATAGTGAAGGACAGTGA
TGGACAGCCGACGGCAGTTGGGATTCGTGAATTGCTGCCCTCTGGTTATGTGTGGGAGGGCTAAGTTAAC
GAATTCTAGATCTTGAGACAAATGGCAGTATTCATCCACAATTTTAAAAGAAAAGGGGGGATTGGGGGGT
ACAGTGCAGGGGAAAGAATAGTAGACATAATAGCAACAGACATACAAACTAAAGAATTACAAAAACAAAT
TACAAAAATTCAAAATTTTCGGGTTTATTACAGGGACAGCAGAGATCCACTTTGGCGCCGG
